>Addgene plasmid #159967 | AAV-Synapsin-Ypet-optoJNKi-WPRE | addgene full sequence | sequence record 314991 | Addgene NGS Result
CCTGCAGGCAGCTGCGCGCTCGCTCGCTCACTGAGGCCGCCCGGGCGTCGGGCGACCTTTGGTCGCCCGG
CCTCAGTGAGCGAGCGAGCGCGCAGAGAGGGAGTGGCCAACTCCATCACTAGGGGTTCCTGCGGCCGCAC
GCGTGTGTCTAGACTGCAGAGGGCCCTGCGTATGAGTGCAAGTGGGTTTTAGGACCAGGATGAGGCGGGG
TGGGGGTGCCTACCTGACGACCGACCCCGACCCACTGGACAAGCACCCAACCCCCATTCCCCAAATTGCG
CATCCCCTATCAGAGAGGGGGAGGGGAAACAGGATGCGGCGAGGCGCGTGCGCACTGCCAGCTTCAGCAC
CGCGGACAGTGCCTTCGCCCCCGCCTGGCGGCGCGCGCCACCGCCGCCTCAGCACTGAAGGCGCGCTGAC
GTCACTCGCCGGTCCCCCGCAAACTCCCCTTCCCGGCCACCTTGGTCGCGTCCGCGCCGCCGCCGGCCCA
GCCGGACCGCACCACGCGAGGCGCGAGATAGGGGGGCACGGGCGCGACCATCTGCGCTGCGGCGCCGGCG
ACTCAGCGCTGCCTCAGTCTGCGGTGGGCAGCGGAGGAGTCGTGTCGTGCCTGAGAGCGCAGTCGAGAAG
GTACAGCTAGCGCTACCGGTCGCCACCATGGTGAGCAAGGGCGAGGAGCTGTTCACCGGGGTGGTGCCCA
TCCTGGTCGAGCTGGACGGCGACGTAAACGGCCACAAGTTCAGCGTGTCCGGCGAGGGCGAGGGCGATGC
CACCTACGGCAAGCTGACCCTGAAGCTTCTATGCACCACCGGCAAGCTGCCCGTGCCCTGGCCCACCCTC
GTGACCACCCTGGGCTACGGCCTGCAGTGCTTCGCCCGCTACCCCGACCACATGAAGCAGCACGACTTCT
TCAAGTCCGCCATGCCCGAAGGCTACGTCCAGGAGCGCACCATCTTCTTCAAGGACGACGGCAACTACAA
GACCCGCGCCGAGGTGAAGTTCGAGGGCGACACCCTGGTGAACCGCATCGAGCTGAAGGGCATCGACTTC
AAGGAGGACGGCAACATCCTGGGGCACAAGCTGGAGTACAACTACAACAGCCACAACGTCTATATCACCG
CCGACAAGCAGAAGAACGGCATCAAGGCCAACTTCAAGATCCGCCACAACATCGAGGACGGCGGCGTGCA
GCTCGCCGACCACTACCAGCAGAACACCCCCATCGGCGACGGCCCCGTGCTGCTGCCCGACAACCACTAC
CTGAGCTACCAGTCCGCCCTGTTCAAAGACCCCAACGAGAAGCGCGATCACATGGTCCTGCTGGAGTTCC
TGACCGCCGCCGGGATCACTGAGGGCATGAACGAGCTGTACAAGTCCGGACTCAGATCTCGAGCTCAAGC
TTCGAATTCACTGGCAACAACACTGGAGAGAATCGAGAAAAACTTCGTCATCACCGACCCTAGACTGCCC
GATAATCCTATCATCTTCGCCTCCGACTCATTTCTCCAGCTCACTGAGTACTCTCGGGAGGAAATTCTGG
GCCGGAATTGCCGGTTCCTCCAGGGACCTGAAACCGATAGAGCCACTGTCCGAAAAATCCGGGATGCCAT
CGACAATCAGACTGAGGTGACCGTCCAGCTCATCAATTACACCAAATCTGGCAAAAAATTCTGGAACCTG
TTCCACCTCCAGCCTATGAGAGATCAGAAGGGCGACGTCCAGTACTTTATTGGCGTCCAGCTGGATGGAA
CTGAACATGTGAGGGACGCTGCAGAACGAGAGGGCGTGATGCTCATCAAAAAAACCGCCGAAAACATCGA
TGAGGCCGCTAAAGAGCTGTCTAGAAGACCCAAACGACCAACCACACTGAACCTCTTCTAGGATCCGCGG
CCGCTAGATAACTGAAATCAACCTCTGGATTACAAAATTTGTGAAAGATTGACTGGTATTCTTAACTATG
TTGCTCCTTTTACGCTATGTGGATACGCTGCTTTAATGCCTTTGTATCATGCTATTGCTTCCCGTATGGC
CTTCATTTTCTCCTCCTTGTATAAATCCTGGTTGCTGTCTCTTTATGAGGAGTTGTGGCCCGTTGTCAGG
CAACGTGGCGTGGTGTGCACTGTGTTTGCTGACGCAACCCCCACTGGTTGGGGCATTGCCACCACCTGTC
AGCTCCTTTCCGGGACTTTCGCTTTCCCCCTCCCTATTGCCACGGCGGAACTCATCGCCGCCTGCCTTGC
CCGCTGCTGGACAGGGGCTCGGCTGTTGGGCACTGACAATTCCGTGGTGTTGTCGGGGAAATCATCGTCC
TTTCCTTGGCTGCTCGCCTATGTTGCCACCTGGATTCTGCGCGGGACGTCCTTCTGCTACGTCCCTTCGG
CCCTCAATCCAGCGGACCTTCCTTCCCGCGGCCTGCTGCCGGCTCTGCGGCCTCTTCCGCGTCTTCGCCT
TCGCCCTCAGACGAGTCGGATCTCCCTTTGGGCCGCCTCCCCGCATCGATTGTACCGCGGGCCCGGGATC
TACGGGTGGCATCCCTGTGACCCCTCCCCAGTGCCTCTCCTGGCCCTGGAAGTTGCCACTCCAGTGCCCA
CCAGCCTTGTCCTAATAAAATTAAGTTGCATCATTTTGTCTGACTAGGTGTCCTTCTATAATATTATGGG
GTGGAGGGGGGTGGTATGGAGCAAGGGGCAAGTTGGGAAGACAACCTGTAGGGCCTGCGGGGTCTATTGG
GAACCAAGCTGGAGTGCAGTGGCACAATCTTGGCTCACTGCAATCTCCGCCTCCTGGGTTCAAGCGATTC
TCCTGCCTCAGCCTCCCGAGTTGTTGGGATTCCAGGCATGCATGACCAGGCTCAGCTAATTTTTGTTTTT
TTGGTAGAGACGGGGTTTCACCATATTGGCCAGGCTGGTCTCCAACTCCTAATCTCAGGTGATCTACCCA
CCTTGGCCTCCCAAATTGCTGGGATTACAGGCGTGAACCACTGCTCCCTTCCCTGTCCTTCTGATTTTGT
AGGTAACCACGTGCGGACCGAGCGGCCGCAGGAACCCCTAGTGATGGAGTTGGCCACTCCCTCTCTGCGC
GCTCGCTCGCTCACTGAGGCCGGGCGACCAAAGGTCGCCCGACGCCCGGGCTTTGCCCGGGCGGCCTCAG
TGAGCGAGCGAGCGCGCAGCTGCCTGCAGGGGCGCCTGATGCGGTATTTTCTCCTTACGCATCTGTGCGG
TATTTCACACCGCATA
[95 nt withheld, positions 3237-3331]
T
[46 nt withheld, positions 3333-3378]
C
[141 nt withheld, positions 3380-3520]
CCTTTGACGTTGGAGTCCACGTTCTTT
[37 nt withheld, positions 3548-3584]
ACTCTATCTCGGGCTATTCTTTTGATTTATAAGGGATTTTGCCGATTTCGGTCTATTGGTTAAAAAATGA
GCTGATTTAACAAAAATTTAACGCGAATTTTAACAAAATATTAACGTTTACAATTTTATGGTGCACTCTC
AGTACAATCTGCTCTGATGCCGCATAGTTAAGCCAGCCCCGACACCCGCCAACACCCGCTGACGCGCCCT
GACGGGCTTGTCTGCTCCCGGCATCCGCTTACAGACAAGCTGTGACCGTCTCCGGGAGCTGCATGTGTCA
GAGGTTTTCACCGTCATCACCGAAACGCGCGAGACGAAAGGGCCTCGTGATACGCCTATTTTTATAGGTT
AATGTCATGATAATAATGGTTTCTTAGACGTCAGGTGGCACTTTTCGGGGAAATGTGCGCGGAACCCCTA
TTTGTTTATTTTTCTAAATACATTCAAATATGTATCCGCTCATGAGACAATAACCCTGATAAATGCTTCA
ATAATATTGAAAAAGGAAGAGTATGAGTATTCAACATTTCCGTGTCGCCCTTATTCCCTTTTTTGCGGCA
TTTTGCCTTCCTGTTTTTGCTCACCCAGAAACGCTGGTGAAAGTAAAAGATGCTGAAGATCAGTTGGGTG
CACGAGTGGGTTACATCGAACTGGATCTCAACAGCGGTAAGATCCTTGAGAGTTTTCGCCCCGAAGAACG
TTTTCCAATGATGAGCACTTTTAAAGTTCTGCTATGTGGCGCGGTATTATCCCGTATTGACGCCGGGCAA
GAGCAACTCGGTCGCCGCATACACTATTCTCAGAATGACTTGGTTGAGTACTCACCAGTCACAGAAAAGC
ATCTTACGGATGGCATGACAGTAAGAGAATTATGCAGTGCTGCCATAACCATGAGTGATAACACTGCGGC
CAACTTACTTCTGACAACGATCGGAGGACCGAAGGAGCTAACCGCTTTTTTGCACAACATGGGGGATCAT
GTAACTCGCCTTGATCGTTGGGAACCGGAGCTGAATGAAGCCATACCAAACGACGAGCGTGACACCACGA
TGCCTGTAGCAATGGCAACAACGTTGCGCAAACTATTAACTGGCGAACTACTTACTCTAGCTTCCCGGCA
ACAATTAATAGACTGGATGGAGGCGGATAAAGTTGCAGGACCACTTCTGCGCTCGGCCCTTCCGGCTGGC
TGGTTTATTGCTGATAAATCTGGAGCCGGTGAGCGTGGGTCTCGCGGTATCATTGCAGCACTGGGGCCAG
ATGGTAAGCCCTCCCGTATCGTAGTTATCTACACGACGGGGAGTCAGGCAACTATGGATGAACGAAATAG
ACAGATCGCTGAGATAGGTGCCTCACTGATTAAGCATTGGTAACTGTCAGACCAAGTTTACTCATATATA
CTTTAGATTGATTTAAAACTTCATTTTTAATTTAAAAGGATCTAGGTGAAGATCCTTTTTGATAATCTCA
TGACCAAAATCCCTTAACGTGAGTTTTCGTTCCACTGAGCGTCAGACCCCGTAGAAAAGATCAAAGGATC
TTCTTGAGATCCTTTTTTTCTGCGCGTAATCTGCTGCTTGCAAACAAAAAAACCACCGCTACCAGCGGTG
GTTTGTTTGCCGGATCAAGAGCTACCAACTCTTTTTCCGAAGGTAACTGGCTTCAGCAGAGCGCAGATAC
CAAATACTGTTCTTCTAGTGTAGCCGTAGTTAGGCCACCACTTCAAGAACTCTGTAGCACCGCCTACATA
CCTCGCTCTGCTAATCCTGTTACCAGTGGCTGCTGCCAGTGGCGATAAGTCGTGTCTTACCGGGTTGGAC
TCAAGACGATAGTTACCGGATAAGGCGCAGCGGTCGGGCTGAACGGGGGGTTCGTGCACACAGCCCAGCT
TGGAGCGAACGACCTACACCGAACTGAGATACCTACAGCGTGAGCTATGAGAAAGCGCCACGCTTCCCGA
AGGGAGAAAGGCGGACAGGTATCCGGTAAGCGGCAGGGTCGGAACAGGAGAGCGCACGAGGGAGCTTCCA
GGGGGAAACGCCTGGTATCTTTATAGTCCTGTCGGGTTTCGCCACCTCTGACTTGAGCGTCGATTTTTGT
GATGCTCGTCAGGGGGGCGGAGCCTATGGAAAAACGCCAGCAACGCGGCCTTTTTACGGTTCCTGGCCTT
TTGCTGGCCTTTTGCTCACATGT
Features (pLannotate 1.2.2; 17 found; start..end, strand, type, name):
     12..39      +  repeat_region  AAV2 ITR (fragment): inverted terminal repeat of adeno-associated virus serotype 2 inverted
     68..95      +  repeat_region  AAV2 ITR (fragment): inverted terminal repeat of adeno-associated virus serotype 2 inverted
    175..622     +  promoter       hSyn promoter: human synapsin I promoter; confers neuron-specific expression (Kügler et al., 2003)
    658..1374    +  CDS            YPet: YPet is a basic (constitutively fluorescent) yellow fluorescent protein published in 2005, derived from Aequorea victoria. It has moderate acid sensitivity.
   1375..1409    +  misc_feature   MCS (fragment): multiple cloning site
   1432..1749    +  CDS            miniSOG: miniSOG is a basic (constitutively fluorescent) cyan fluorescent protein published in 2011, derived from Arabidopsis thaliana. It requires the cofactor flavin for fluorescence.
   1906..2494    +  misc_feature   WPRE: woodchuck hepatitis virus posttranscriptional regulatory element
   2502..2520    +  misc_feature   MCS (fragment): multiple cloning site
   2524..3000    +  polyA_signal   hGH poly(A) signal: human growth hormone polyadenylation signal
   3040..3180    +  repeat_region  AAV2 ITR: inverted terminal repeat of adeno-associated virus serotype 2 inverted
   3185..3236    -  misc_feature   bom (fragment): basis of mobility region from pBR322
   3255..3710    +  rep_origin     f1 ori (sequence partly withheld): f1 bacteriophage origin of replication; arrow indicates direction of (+) strand synthesis
   3711..3760    -  misc_feature   bom (fragment): basis of mobility region from pBR322
   3862..3897    -  CDS            rop (fragment): Rop protein, which maintains plasmids at low copy number; rop
   3992..4096    +  promoter       AmpR promoter: bla
   4097..4957    +  CDS            AmpR: β-lactamase; bla; confers resistance to ampicillin, carbenicillin, and related antibiotics
   5128..5716    +  rep_origin     ori: high-copy-number ColE1/pMB1/pBR322/pUC origin of replication
