[The description below was written by a language model from this plasmid's Addgene catalogue record and pLannotate feature annotations shown in this document.]
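Description:
AAV-Synapsin-Ypet-optoJNKi-WPRE is an adeno-associated virus transfer plasmid for neuron-restricted mammalian expression of a light-controlled inhibitor of c-Jun N-terminal kinase (JNK). The sequenced record is about 5.8 kb. In bacteria it is maintained through a high-copy ColE1/pUC-type origin and selected with ampicillin via the β-lactamase gene; an f1 phage origin is also present in the backbone. The expression cassette is bounded by AAV2 inverted terminal repeats, which direct replication and packaging of the intervening DNA into AAV particles when helper functions are supplied. The annotation detects a full-length ITR on the 3′ side but only short ITR fragments on the 5′ side. This may reflect the difficulty of sequencing or annotating these repeats, though the record does not resolve it.

Between the ITRs, the human synapsin I promoter drives a synthetic fusion of roughly 1.25 kb, consisting of the yellow fluorescent protein YPet, a short linker derived from a multiple cloning site, and the optoJNKi module taken from an earlier plasmid. The automated feature table labels part of this module as miniSOG. This is most likely a homology hit, because miniSOG is itself an engineered LOV2 domain, and the record describes the actuator as LOV2-based. A WPRE follows the coding region to enhance transcript stability and expression, and the human growth hormone polyadenylation signal terminates the transcript. According to the depositor, pairing YPet with LOV2 increases resonance energy transfer from LOV2. This reduces the sensitivity of the tool to actuating light and allows the protein to be detected by fluorescence without triggering it. The construct suits viral or plasmid delivery to neurons for optogenetic control of JNK signalling.
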