Addgene plasmid #159967: AAV-Synapsin-Ypet-optoJNKi-WPRE
Purpose: optogenetic JNK inhibitor with increased RET from LOV2 to reduce actuation sensitivity, detectable without activation
Depositing lab: Michael Courtney. Depositing organization: Turku Bioscience Centre. Publication: Resonance energy transfer sensitises and monitors in situ switching of LOV2-based optogenetic actuators. Li LL, Klein FM, Li Greci L, Popinigis A, Freudenberg F, Courtney MJ. Nat Commun. 2020 Oct 9;11(1):5107. doi: 10.1038/s41467-020-18816-8. PubMed 33037199.
Backbone
  Vector backbone: AAV
  Backbone size w/o insert (bp): 4543
  Vector type: Mammalian Expression, AAV
Growth in bacteria
  Bacterial resistance: Ampicillin, 100 μg/mL
  Growth temperature: 37°C
  Growth strain: NEB Stable
  Copy number: High Copy
Gene/Insert
  Gene/Insert name: Ypet-optoJNKi
  Species: Synthetic
  Insert size (bp): 1250
  Mutation: synthetic
  Promoter: hSyn1
  Cloning method: Restriction Enzyme; 5′ cloning site multiple; modular (not destroyed); 3′ cloning site multiple; modular (unknown if destroyed)
  Sequencing primers: 5′ 3'Syn-fwd; 3′ WPRE-
Resource information
  A portion of this plasmid was derived from a plasmid made by: "optoJNKi" was from Addgene plasmid 89744.
Terms and licenses: Academic/Nonprofit Terms; Industry Terms: Not Available to Industry
Depositor comments: Constructs are multipart, modular and generated iteratively.
How to cite: AAV-Synapsin-Ypet-optoJNKi-WPRE was a gift from Michael Courtney (Addgene plasmid # 159967 ; http://n2t.net/addgene:159967 ; RRID:Addgene_159967)
